Addgene plasmid #239350: Mirror RFP[ENE(C8351G)-mascRNA](pAVA2995)
Purpose: Expresses TEV protease and tandemly-repeated RFP fluorescent proteins to amplify the fluorescence signal produced by a single transcription unit of C8351G MALAT1 ENE-mascRNA reporter.
Depositing lab: Andrei Alexandrov. Depositing organization: Clemson University. Publication: Identification of human pathways acting on nuclear non-coding RNAs using the Mirror forward genetic approach. Che R, Panah M, Mirani B, Knowles K, Ostapovich A, Majumdar D, Chen X, DeSimone J, White W, Noonan M, Luo H, Alexandrov A. Nat Commun. 2025 May 22;16(1):4741. doi: 10.1038/s41467-025-59998-3. PubMed 40399278.
Backbone
  Vector backbone: Fireworks RFP[PTC-] (AVA2515)
  Vector type: Mammalian Expression
  Selectable markers: ATG-lacking-HygroR
Growth in bacteria
  Bacterial resistance: Ampicillin, 100 μg/mL
  Growth temperature: 37°C
  Growth strain: EPI300
  Copy number: Low Copy
Gene/Insert
  Gene/Insert name: MALAT1 ENE(C8351G)-mascRNA
  Species: H. sapiens (human)
  Mutation: MALAT1 ENE(C8351G)
Terms and licenses: Academic/Nonprofit Terms; Industry Terms: Not Available to Industry
Depositor comments: Please visit https://doi.org/10.1101/2024.09.26.615073 for bioRxiv preprint.
How to cite: Mirror RFP[ENE(C8351G)-mascRNA](pAVA2995) was a gift from Andrei Alexandrov (Addgene plasmid # 239350 ; http://n2t.net/addgene:239350 ; RRID:Addgene_239350)
