[The description below was written by a language model from this plasmid's Addgene catalogue record and pLannotate feature annotations shown in this document.]
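Description:
Mirror RFP[ENE(C8351G)-mascRNA] (pAVA2995) is a 15.5 kb mammalian expression plasmid built on the Fireworks RFP[PTC-] backbone. It is propagated in E. coli under ampicillin selection (AmpR with its own promoter). The annotation identifies a ColE1/pUC-type origin, although the catalogue lists the plasmid as low copy. An FRT site sits immediately upstream of a hygromycin resistance gene that lacks its own start codon and is followed by an SV40 poly(A) signal. This is the arrangement typical of FLP-mediated single-copy integration into a genomic FRT landing site, where recombination supplies the missing promoter and ATG so that only correct integrants become hygromycin resistant. The record does not itself describe this use.

The reporter is a single transcription unit driven by the human EF-1α core promoter with its intron A. It encodes five tandem copies of tdTomato followed by TEV protease. The short gaps between these coding units presumably hold TEV cleavage sites that let the polyprotein be cut into individual fluorescent proteins, though no such sites are annotated. This design multiplies the red signal obtained from each transcript. Downstream lie a fragment matching the ornithine decarboxylase degron of destabilized EGFP, then human β-globin exon and truncated intron sequences inherited from the backbone.

The 3′ end carries the insert, the human MALAT1 ENE and mascRNA region, of which only the tRNA-like mascRNA is annotated, with a bGH poly(A) signal beyond it. In MALAT1, cleavage at mascRNA generates a non-polyadenylated 3′ end that the triple-helical ENE protects from decay. The C8351G mutation alters the ENE, so red fluorescence reports on the fate of this variant RNA. The construct serves as the RFP reporter in the Mirror forward genetic approach for finding human pathways that act on nuclear non-coding RNAs.
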