Features (pLannotate 1.2.2; 28 found; start..end, strand, type, name):
    127..715     +  rep_origin     ori: high-copy-number ColE1/pMB1/pBR322/pUC origin of replication
    898..990     +  CDS            lacI (fragment): lac repressor; lacI; The lac repressor binds to the lac operator to inhibit transcription in E. coli. This inhibition can be relieved by adding lactose or isopropyl-β-D-thiogalactopyranoside (IPTG).
   1003..1024    +  protein_bind   CAP binding site: CAP binding activates transcription in the presence of cAMP. E. coli catabolite activator protein
   1187..1212    +  promoter       tet promoter (fragment): E. coli promoter for tetracycline efflux protein gene
   1481..1692    +  promoter       EF-1α core promoter: core promoter for human elongation factor EF-1α
   1693..2635    +  intron         EF-1α intron A: intron upstream of the start codon of human EF-1α
   2700..4127    +  CDS            tdTomato: tandem dimeric (pseudo-monomeric) derivative of DsRed (Shaner et al., 2004) mammalian codon-optimized
   4161..5588    +  CDS            tdTomato: tandem dimeric (pseudo-monomeric) derivative of DsRed (Shaner et al., 2004) mammalian codon-optimized
   5622..7049    +  CDS            tdTomato: tandem dimeric (pseudo-monomeric) derivative of DsRed (Shaner et al., 2004) mammalian codon-optimized
   7083..8510    +  CDS            tdTomato: tandem dimeric (pseudo-monomeric) derivative of DsRed (Shaner et al., 2004) mammalian codon-optimized
   8544..9971    +  CDS            tdTomato: tandem dimeric (pseudo-monomeric) derivative of DsRed (Shaner et al., 2004) mammalian codon-optimized
   9993..10700   +  CDS            TEV protease: tobacco etch virus protease (Kapust et al., 2001)
  10761..10880   +  CDS            d1EGFP (fragment): EGFP destabilized by fusion to a mutated version of residues 422-461 of mouse ornithine decarboxylase, giving an in vivo half-life of ~1 hour mammalian codon-optimized
  10884..11198   +  CDS            HBB (fragment): HBB_HUMAN - Experimental evidence at protein level: Swiss-Prot protein existence level 1. [Spinorphin]: functions as an endogenous inhibitor of enkephalin-degrading enzymes such as DPP3, and as a selective antagonist of the P2RX3 receptor which is involved in pain signaling, these properties implicate it as a regulator of pain and inflammation. From Homo sapiens (Human).
  11199..11287   +  intron         β-globin intron (fragment): internally truncated intron from human β-globin
  11658..12049   +  intron         β-globin intron (fragment): internally truncated intron from human β-globin
  12053..12175   +  CDS            HBB: HBB_COLGU - Experimental evidence at transcript level: Swiss-Prot protein existence level 2. Involved in oxygen transport from the lung to the various peripheral tissues. From Colobus guereza (Mantled guereza) (Eastern black-and-white colobus monkey).
  12185..12271   +  polyA_signal   β-globin poly(A) (fragment): human β-globin polyadenylation signal
  12377..12433   +  ncRNA          mascRNA-menRNA: Accession: RF01684 - MALAT1-associated small cytoplasmic RNA/MEN beta RNA
  12468..12692   +  polyA_signal   bGH poly(A) signal: bovine growth hormone polyadenylation signal
  12696..12717   +  promoter       SV40 promoter (fragment): SV40 enhancer and early promoter
  12738..12972   +  rep_origin     f1 ori (fragment) (sequence partly withheld): f1 bacteriophage origin of replication; arrow indicates direction of (+) strand synthesis
  13085..13132   +  protein_bind   FRT: FLP-mediated recombination occurs in the 8-bp core sequence TCTAGAAA (Turan and Bode, 2011). FLP recombinase from the Saccharomyces cerevisiae 2μ plasmid
  13140..14162   +  CDS            HygR: aminoglycoside phosphotransferase from E. coli; aph(4)-Ia; confers resistance to hygromycin
  14172..14297   +  CDS            ble (fragment): BLE_KLEPN - Experimental evidence at protein level: Swiss-Prot protein existence level 1. Binding protein with a strong affinity to the bleomycin family of antibiotics. Binds to CL990; an antimitotic-antibiotic compound. From Klebsiella pneumoniae.
  14292..14413   +  polyA_signal   SV40 poly(A) signal: SV40 polyadenylation signal
  14460..14564   +  promoter       AmpR promoter: bla
  14565..15425   +  CDS            AmpR: β-lactamase; bla; confers resistance to ampicillin, carbenicillin, and related antibiotics
>Addgene plasmid #239350 | Mirror RFP[ENE(C8351G)-mascRNA](pAVA2995) | addgene full sequence | sequence record 483551 | Addgene NGS Result
ACTTCATTTTTAATTTAAAAGGATCTAGGTGAAGATCCTTTTTGATAATCTCATGACCAAAATCCCTTAA
CGTGAGTTTTCGTTCCACTGAGCGTCAGACCCCGTAGAAAAGATCAAAGGATCTTCTTGAGATCCTTTTT
TTCTGCGCGTAATCTGCTGCTTGCAAACAAAAAAACCACCGCTACCAGCGGTGGTTTGTTTGCCGGATCA
AGAGCTACCAACTCTTTTTCCGAAGGTAACTGGCTTCAGCAGAGCGCAGATACCAAATACTGTTCTTCTA
GTGTAGCCGTAGTTAGGCCACCACTTCAAGAACTCTGTAGCACCGCCTACATACCTCGCTCTGCTAATCC
TGTTACCAGTGGCTGCTGCCAGTGGCGATAAGTCGTGTCTTACCGGGTTGGACTCAAGACGATAGTTACC
GGATAAGGCGCAGCGGTCGGGCTGAACGGGGGGTTCGTGCACACAGCCCAGCTTGGAGCGAACGACCTAC
ACCGAACTGAGATACCTACAGCGTGAGCTATGAGAAAGCGCCACGCTTCCCGAAGGGAGAAAGGCGGACA
GGTATCCGGTAAGCGGCAGGGTCGGAACAGGAGAGCGCACGAGGGAGCTTCCAGGGGGAAACGCCTGGTA
TCTTTATAGTCCTGTCGGGTTTCGCCACCTCTGACTTGAGCGTCGATTTTTGTGATGCTCGTCAGGGGGG
CGGAGCCTATGGAAAAACGCCAGCAACGCGGCCTTTTTACGGTTCCTGGCCTTTTGCTGGCCTTTTGCTC
ACATGTTCTTTCCTGCGTTATCCCCTGATTCTGTGGATAACCGTATTACCGCCTTTGAGTGAGCTGATAC
CGCTCGCCGCAGCCGAACGACCGAGCGCAGCGAGTCAGTGAGCGAGGAAGCGGAAGAGCGCCCAATACGC
AAACCGCCTCTCCCCGCGCGTTGGCCGATTCATTAATGCAGCTGGCACGACAGGTTTCCCGACTGGAAAG
CGGGCAGTGAGCGCAACGCAATTAATGTGAGTTAGCTCACTCATTAGGCACCCCAGGCACGCGAAGCGTT
GTTGGTTTGTAGTGCCCGGTTTCGAACCGGGGACCTTTCGCGTGTTAGGCGAACGTGATAACCACTACAC
TACGGAAACCAACGGTGCTAGACGCGTATTGTCTATTCTGACTCGGATCCGTACGAATTCTCATGTTTGA
CAGCTTATCATCGATTAGCTTTGGAGCTAAGCCAGCAATGGTAGAGGGAAGATTCTGCACGTCCCTTCCA
GGCGGCCTCCCCGTCACCACCCCCCCCAACCCGCCCCGACCGGAGCTGAGAGTAATTCATACAAAAGGAC
TCGCCCCTGCCTTGGGGAATCCCAGGGACCGTCGTTAAACTCCCACTAACGTAGAACCCAGAGATCGCTG
CGTTCCCGCCCCCTCACCCGCCCGCTCTCGTCATCACTGAGGTGGAGAAGAGCATGCGTGAGGCTCCGGT
GCCCGTCAGTGGGCAGAGCGCACATCGCCCACAGTCCCCGAGAAGTTGGGGGGAGGGGTCGGCAATTGAA
CCGGTGCCTAGAGAAAGTGGCGCGGGGTAAACTGGGAAAGTGATGTCGTGTACTGGCTCCGCCTTTTTCC
CGAGGGTGGGGGAGAACCGTATATAAGTGCAGTAGTCGCCGTGAACGTTCTTTTTCGCAACGGGTTTGCC
GCCAGAACACAGGTAAGTGCCGTGTGTGGTTCCCGCGGGCCTGGCCTCTTTACGGGTTATGGCCCTTGCG
TGCCTTGAATTACTTCCACGCCCCTGGCTGCAGTACGTGATTCTTGATCCCGAGCTTCGGGTTGGAAGTG
GGTGGGAGAGTTCGAGGCCTTGCGCTTAAGGAGCCCCTTCGCCTCGTGCTTGAGTTGAGGCCTGGCCTGG
GCGCTGGGGCCGCCGCGTGCGAATCTGGTGGCACCTTCGCGCCTGTCTCGCTGCTTTCGATAAGTCTCTA
GCCATTTAAAATTTTTGATGACCTGCTGCGACGCTTTTTTTCTGGCAAGATAGTCTTGTAAATGCGGGCC
AAGATCTGCACACTGGTATTTCGGTTTTTGGGGCCGCGGGCGGCGACGGGGCCCGTGCGTCCCAGCGCAC
ATGTTCGGCGAGGCGGGGCCTGCGAGCGCGGCCACCGAGAATCGGACGGGGGTAGTCTCAAGCTGGCCGG
CCTGCTCTGGTGCCTGGCCTCGCGCCGCCGTGTATCGCCCCGCCCTGGGCGGCAAGGCTGGCCCGGTCGG
CACCAGTTGCGTGAGCGGAAAGATGGCCGCTTCCCGGCCCTGCTGCAGGGAGCTCAAAATGGAGGACGCG
GCGCTCGGGAGAGCGGGCGGGTGAGTCACCCACACAAAGGAAAAGGGCCTTTCCGTCCTCAGCCGTCGCT
TCATGTGACTCCACGGAGTACCGGGCGCCGTCCAGGCACCTCGATTAGTTCTCGAGCTTTTGGAGTACGT
CGTCTTTAGGTTGGGGGGAGGGGTTTTATGCGATGGAGTTTCCCCACACTGAGTGGGTGGAGACTGAAGT
TAGGCCAGCTTGGCACTTGATGTAATTCTCCTTGGAATTTGCCCTTTTTGAGTTTGGATCTTGGTTCATT
CTCAAGCCTCAGACAGTGGTTCAAAGTTTTTTTCTTCCATTTCAGGTGTCGTGAAAACTCTAGCGTTTCC
GCTCTAGAACTAGTCCAGCTAGCGCTACCGGTCGCCACCATGGTGAGCAAGGGCGAGGAGGTCATCAAAG
AGTTCATGCGCTTCAAGGTGCGCATGGAGGGCTCCATGAACGGCCACGAGTTCGAGATCGAGGGCGAGGG
CGAGGGCCGCCCCTACGAGGGCACCCAGACCGCCAAGCTGAAGGTGACCAAGGGCGGCCCCCTGCCCTTC
GCCTGGGACATCCTGTCCCCCCAGTTCATGTACGGCTCCAAGGCGTACGTGAAGCACCCCGCCGACATCC
CCGATTACAAGAAGCTGTCCTTCCCCGAGGGCTTCAAGTGGGAGCGCGTGATGAACTTCGAGGACGGCGG
TCTGGTGACCGTGACCCAGGACTCCTCCCTGCAGGACGGCACGCTGATCTACAAGGTGAAGATGCGCGGC
ACCAACTTCCCCCCCGACGGCCCCGTAATGCAGAAGAAGACCATGGGCTGGGAGGCCTCCACCGAGCGCC
TGTACCCCCGCGACGGCGTGCTGAAGGGCGAGATCCACCAGGCCCTGAAGCTGAAGGACGGCGGCCACTA
CCTGGTGGAGTTCAAGACCATCTACATGGCCAAGAAGCCCGTGCAACTGCCCGGCTACTACTACGTGGAC
ACCAAGCTGGACATCACCTCCCACAACGAGGACTACACCATCGTGGAACAGTACGAGCGCTCCGAGGGCC
GCCACCACCTGTTCCTGGGGCATGGCATCGGCAGCACCGGCAGCGGCAGCTCCGGCACCGCCTCCTCCGA
GGACAACAACATGGCCGTCATCAAAGAGTTCATGCGCTTCAAGGTGCGCATGGAGGGCTCCATGAACGGC
CACGAGTTCGAGATCGAGGGCGAGGGCGAGGGCCGCCCCTACGAGGGCACCCAGACCGCCAAGCTGAAGG
TGACCAAGGGCGGCCCCCTGCCCTTCGCCTGGGACATCCTGTCCCCCCAGTTCATGTACGGCTCCAAGGC
GTACGTGAAGCACCCCGCCGACATCCCCGATTACAAGAAGCTGTCCTTCCCCGAGGGCTTCAAGTGGGAG
CGCGTGATGAACTTCGAGGACGGCGGTCTGGTGACCGTGACCCAGGACTCCTCCCTGCAGGACGGCACGC
TGATCTACAAGGTGAAGATGCGCGGCACCAACTTCCCCCCCGACGGCCCCGTAATGCAGAAGAAGACCAT
GGGCTGGGAGGCCTCCACCGAGCGCCTGTACCCCCGCGACGGCGTGCTGAAGGGCGAGATCCACCAGGCC
CTGAAGCTGAAGGACGGCGGCCACTACCTGGTGGAGTTCAAGACCATCTACATGGCCAAGAAGCCCGTGC
AACTGCCCGGCTACTACTACGTGGACACCAAGCTGGACATCACCTCCCACAACGAGGACTACACCATCGT
GGAACAGTACGAGCGCTCCGAGGGCCGCCACCACCTGTTCCTGTACGGCATGGACGAGCTGTACAAGGTC
ACTCCGTGTGAAAACCTGTACTTCCAAGGTATGGTGAGCAAGGGCGAGGAGGTCATCAAAGAGTTCATGC
GCTTCAAGGTGCGCATGGAGGGCTCCATGAACGGCCACGAGTTCGAGATCGAGGGCGAGGGCGAGGGCCG
CCCCTACGAGGGCACCCAGACCGCCAAGCTGAAGGTGACCAAGGGCGGCCCCCTGCCCTTCGCCTGGGAC
ATCCTGTCCCCCCAGTTCATGTACGGCTCCAAGGCGTACGTGAAGCACCCCGCCGACATCCCCGATTACA
AGAAGCTGTCCTTCCCCGAGGGCTTCAAGTGGGAGCGCGTGATGAACTTCGAGGACGGCGGTCTGGTGAC
CGTGACCCAGGACTCCTCCCTGCAGGACGGCACGCTGATCTACAAGGTGAAGATGCGCGGCACCAACTTC
CCCCCCGACGGCCCCGTAATGCAGAAGAAGACCATGGGCTGGGAGGCCTCCACCGAGCGCCTGTACCCCC
GCGACGGCGTGCTGAAGGGCGAGATCCACCAGGCCCTGAAGCTGAAGGACGGCGGCCACTACCTGGTGGA
GTTCAAGACCATCTACATGGCCAAGAAGCCCGTGCAACTGCCCGGCTACTACTACGTGGACACCAAGCTG
GACATCACCTCCCACAACGAGGACTACACCATCGTGGAACAGTACGAGCGCTCCGAGGGCCGCCACCACC
TGTTCCTGGGGCATGGCATCGGCAGCACCGGCAGCGGCAGCTCCGGCACCGCCTCCTCCGAGGACAACAA
CATGGCCGTCATCAAAGAGTTCATGCGCTTCAAGGTGCGCATGGAGGGCTCCATGAACGGCCACGAGTTC
GAGATCGAGGGCGAGGGCGAGGGCCGCCCCTACGAGGGCACCCAGACCGCCAAGCTGAAGGTGACCAAGG
GCGGCCCCCTGCCCTTCGCCTGGGACATCCTGTCCCCCCAGTTCATGTACGGCTCCAAGGCGTACGTGAA
GCACCCCGCCGACATCCCCGATTACAAGAAGCTGTCCTTCCCCGAGGGCTTCAAGTGGGAGCGCGTGATG
AACTTCGAGGACGGCGGTCTGGTGACCGTGACCCAGGACTCCTCCCTGCAGGACGGCACGCTGATCTACA
AGGTGAAGATGCGCGGCACCAACTTCCCCCCCGACGGCCCCGTAATGCAGAAGAAGACCATGGGCTGGGA
GGCCTCCACCGAGCGCCTGTACCCCCGCGACGGCGTGCTGAAGGGCGAGATCCACCAGGCCCTGAAGCTG
AAGGACGGCGGCCACTACCTGGTGGAGTTCAAGACCATCTACATGGCCAAGAAGCCCGTGCAACTGCCCG
GCTACTACTACGTGGACACCAAGCTGGACATCACCTCCCACAACGAGGACTACACCATCGTGGAACAGTA
CGAGCGCTCCGAGGGCCGCCACCACCTGTTCCTGTACGGCATGGACGAGCTGTACAAGACCACTGCGTGC
GAAAACCTGTACTTCCAAGGTATGGTGAGCAAGGGCGAGGAGGTCATCAAAGAGTTCATGCGCTTCAAGG
TGCGCATGGAGGGCTCCATGAACGGCCACGAGTTCGAGATCGAGGGCGAGGGCGAGGGCCGCCCCTACGA
GGGCACCCAGACCGCCAAGCTGAAGGTGACCAAGGGCGGCCCCCTGCCCTTCGCCTGGGACATCCTGTCC
CCCCAGTTCATGTACGGCTCCAAGGCGTACGTGAAGCACCCCGCCGACATCCCCGATTACAAGAAGCTGT
CCTTCCCCGAGGGCTTCAAGTGGGAGCGCGTGATGAACTTCGAGGACGGCGGTCTGGTGACCGTGACCCA
GGACTCCTCCCTGCAGGACGGCACGCTGATCTACAAGGTGAAGATGCGCGGCACCAACTTCCCCCCCGAC
GGCCCCGTAATGCAGAAGAAGACCATGGGCTGGGAGGCCTCCACCGAGCGCCTGTACCCCCGCGACGGCG
TGCTGAAGGGCGAGATCCACCAGGCCCTGAAGCTGAAGGACGGCGGCCACTACCTGGTGGAGTTCAAGAC
CATCTACATGGCCAAGAAGCCCGTGCAACTGCCCGGCTACTACTACGTGGACACCAAGCTGGACATCACC
TCCCACAACGAGGACTACACCATCGTGGAACAGTACGAGCGCTCCGAGGGCCGCCACCACCTGTTCCTGG
GGCATGGCATCGGCAGCACCGGCAGCGGCAGCTCCGGCACCGCCTCCTCCGAGGACAACAACATGGCCGT
CATCAAAGAGTTCATGCGCTTCAAGGTGCGCATGGAGGGCTCCATGAACGGCCACGAGTTCGAGATCGAG
GGCGAGGGCGAGGGCCGCCCCTACGAGGGCACCCAGACCGCCAAGCTGAAGGTGACCAAGGGCGGCCCCC
TGCCCTTCGCCTGGGACATCCTGTCCCCCCAGTTCATGTACGGCTCCAAGGCGTACGTGAAGCACCCCGC
CGACATCCCCGATTACAAGAAGCTGTCCTTCCCCGAGGGCTTCAAGTGGGAGCGCGTGATGAACTTCGAG
GACGGCGGTCTGGTGACCGTGACCCAGGACTCCTCCCTGCAGGACGGCACGCTGATCTACAAGGTGAAGA
TGCGCGGCACCAACTTCCCCCCCGACGGCCCCGTAATGCAGAAGAAGACCATGGGCTGGGAGGCCTCCAC
CGAGCGCCTGTACCCCCGCGACGGCGTGCTGAAGGGCGAGATCCACCAGGCCCTGAAGCTGAAGGACGGC
GGCCACTACCTGGTGGAGTTCAAGACCATCTACATGGCCAAGAAGCCCGTGCAACTGCCCGGCTACTACT
ACGTGGACACCAAGCTGGACATCACCTCCCACAACGAGGACTACACCATCGTGGAACAGTACGAGCGCTC
CGAGGGCCGCCACCACCTGTTCCTGTACGGCATGGACGAGCTGTACAAGGTCACTACGTGTGAAAACCTG
TACTTCCAAGGTATGGTGAGCAAGGGCGAGGAGGTCATCAAAGAGTTCATGCGCTTCAAGGTGCGCATGG
AGGGCTCCATGAACGGCCACGAGTTCGAGATCGAGGGCGAGGGCGAGGGCCGCCCCTACGAGGGCACCCA
GACCGCCAAGCTGAAGGTGACCAAGGGCGGCCCCCTGCCCTTCGCCTGGGACATCCTGTCCCCCCAGTTC
ATGTACGGCTCCAAGGCGTACGTGAAGCACCCCGCCGACATCCCCGATTACAAGAAGCTGTCCTTCCCCG
AGGGCTTCAAGTGGGAGCGCGTGATGAACTTCGAGGACGGCGGTCTGGTGACCGTGACCCAGGACTCCTC
CCTGCAGGACGGCACGCTGATCTACAAGGTGAAGATGCGCGGCACCAACTTCCCCCCCGACGGCCCCGTA
ATGCAGAAGAAGACCATGGGCTGGGAGGCCTCCACCGAGCGCCTGTACCCCCGCGACGGCGTGCTGAAGG
GCGAGATCCACCAGGCCCTGAAGCTGAAGGACGGCGGCCACTACCTGGTGGAGTTCAAGACCATCTACAT
GGCCAAGAAGCCCGTGCAACTGCCCGGCTACTACTACGTGGACACCAAGCTGGACATCACCTCCCACAAC
GAGGACTACACCATCGTGGAACAGTACGAGCGCTCCGAGGGCCGCCACCACCTGTTCCTGGGGCATGGCA
TCGGCAGCACCGGCAGCGGCAGCTCCGGCACCGCCTCCTCCGAGGACAACAACATGGCCGTCATCAAAGA
GTTCATGCGCTTCAAGGTGCGCATGGAGGGCTCCATGAACGGCCACGAGTTCGAGATCGAGGGCGAGGGC
GAGGGCCGCCCCTACGAGGGCACCCAGACCGCCAAGCTGAAGGTGACCAAGGGCGGCCCCCTGCCCTTCG
CCTGGGACATCCTGTCCCCCCAGTTCATGTACGGCTCCAAGGCGTACGTGAAGCACCCCGCCGACATCCC
CGATTACAAGAAGCTGTCCTTCCCCGAGGGCTTCAAGTGGGAGCGCGTGATGAACTTCGAGGACGGCGGT
CTGGTGACCGTGACCCAGGACTCCTCCCTGCAGGACGGCACGCTGATCTACAAGGTGAAGATGCGCGGCA
CCAACTTCCCCCCCGACGGCCCCGTAATGCAGAAGAAGACCATGGGCTGGGAGGCCTCCACCGAGCGCCT
GTACCCCCGCGACGGCGTGCTGAAGGGCGAGATCCACCAGGCCCTGAAGCTGAAGGACGGCGGCCACTAC
CTGGTGGAGTTCAAGACCATCTACATGGCCAAGAAGCCCGTGCAACTGCCCGGCTACTACTACGTGGACA
CCAAGCTGGACATCACCTCCCACAACGAGGACTACACCATCGTGGAACAGTACGAGCGCTCCGAGGGCCG
CCACCACCTGTTCCTGTACGGCATGGACGAGCTGTACAAGACCACTTCGTGCGAAAACCTGTACTTCCAA
GGTATGGTGAGCAAGGGCGAGGAGGTCATCAAAGAGTTCATGCGCTTCAAGGTGCGCATGGAGGGCTCCA
TGAACGGCCACGAGTTCGAGATCGAGGGCGAGGGCGAGGGCCGCCCCTACGAGGGCACCCAGACCGCCAA
GCTGAAGGTGACCAAGGGCGGCCCCCTGCCCTTCGCCTGGGACATCCTGTCCCCCCAGTTCATGTACGGC
TCCAAGGCGTACGTGAAGCACCCCGCCGACATCCCCGATTACAAGAAGCTGTCCTTCCCCGAGGGCTTCA
AGTGGGAGCGCGTGATGAACTTCGAGGACGGCGGTCTGGTGACCGTGACCCAGGACTCCTCCCTGCAGGA
CGGCACGCTGATCTACAAGGTGAAGATGCGCGGCACCAACTTCCCCCCCGACGGCCCCGTAATGCAGAAG
AAGACCATGGGCTGGGAGGCCTCCACCGAGCGCCTGTACCCCCGCGACGGCGTGCTGAAGGGCGAGATCC
ACCAGGCCCTGAAGCTGAAGGACGGCGGCCACTACCTGGTGGAGTTCAAGACCATCTACATGGCCAAGAA
GCCCGTGCAACTGCCCGGCTACTACTACGTGGACACCAAGCTGGACATCACCTCCCACAACGAGGACTAC
ACCATCGTGGAACAGTACGAGCGCTCCGAGGGCCGCCACCACCTGTTCCTGGGGCATGGCATCGGCAGCA
CCGGCAGCGGCAGCTCCGGCACCGCCTCCTCCGAGGACAACAACATGGCCGTCATCAAAGAGTTCATGCG
CTTCAAGGTGCGCATGGAGGGCTCCATGAACGGCCACGAGTTCGAGATCGAGGGCGAGGGCGAGGGCCGC
CCCTACGAGGGCACCCAGACCGCCAAGCTGAAGGTGACCAAGGGCGGCCCCCTGCCCTTCGCCTGGGACA
TCCTGTCCCCCCAGTTCATGTACGGCTCCAAGGCGTACGTGAAGCACCCCGCCGACATCCCCGATTACAA
GAAGCTGTCCTTCCCCGAGGGCTTCAAGTGGGAGCGCGTGATGAACTTCGAGGACGGCGGTCTGGTGACC
GTGACCCAGGACTCCTCCCTGCAGGACGGCACGCTGATCTACAAGGTGAAGATGCGCGGCACCAACTTCC
CCCCCGACGGCCCCGTAATGCAGAAGAAGACCATGGGCTGGGAGGCCTCCACCGAGCGCCTGTACCCCCG
CGACGGCGTGCTGAAGGGCGAGATCCACCAGGCCCTGAAGCTGAAGGACGGCGGCCACTACCTGGTGGAG
TTCAAGACCATCTACATGGCCAAGAAGCCCGTGCAACTGCCCGGCTACTACTACGTGGACACCAAGCTGG
ACATCACCTCCCACAACGAGGACTACACCATCGTGGAACAGTACGAGCGCTCCGAGGGCCGCCACCACCT
GTTCCTGTACGGCATGGACGAGCTGTACAAGGAAAACCTGTACTTCCAAAGTGGAGAAAGCTTGTTTAAG
GGACCACGTGATTACAACCCGATATCGAGCACCATTTGTCATTTGACGAATGAATCTGATGGGCACACAA
CATCGTTGTATGGTATTGGATTTGGTCCCTTCATCATTACAAACAAGCACTTGTTTAGAAGAAATAATGG
AACACTGTTGGTCCAATCACTACATGGTGTATTCAAGGTCAAGAACACCACGACTTTGCAACAACACCTC
ATTGATGGGAGGGACATGATAATTATTCGCATGCCTAAGGATTTCCCACCATTTCCTCAAAAGCTGAAAT
TTAGAGAGCCACAAAGGGAAGAGCGCATATGTCTTGTGACAACCAACTTCCAAACTAAGAGCATGTCTAG
CATGGTGTCAGACACTAGTTGCACATTCCCTTCATCTGATGGCATATTCTGGAAGCATTGGATTCAAACC
AAGGATGGGCAGTGTGGCAGTCCATTAGTATCAACTAGAGATGGGTTCATTGTTGGTATACACTCAGCAT
CGAATTTCACCAACACAAACAATTATTTCACAAGCGTGCCGAAAAACTTCATGGAATTGTTGACAAATCA
GGAGGCGCAGCAGTGGGTTAGTGGTTGGCGATTAAATGCTGACTCAGTATTGTGGGGGGGCCATAAAGTT
TTCATGAGCAAACCTGAAGAGCCTTTTCAGCCAGTTAAGGAAGCGACTCAACTCATGAATGAATTGGTGT
ACTCGCAAGAAAACCTGTACTTCCAAAGTATGCATAGATCACGAGATATCAGCCATGGCTTCCCGCCGGC
GGTGGCGGCGCAGGATGATGGCACGCTGCCCATGTCTTGTGCCCAGGAGAGCGGGATGGACCGTCACCCT
GCAGCCTGTGCTTCTGCTAGGATCAATGTGGAGCTCGTGCACCTGACTCCTGAGGAGAAGTCTGCCGTTA
CTGCCCTGTGGGGCAAGGTGAACGTGGATGAAGTTGGTGGTGAGGCCCTGGGCAGGCTGCTGGTGGTCTA
CCCTTGGACCCAGAGGTTCTTTGAGTCCTTTGGGGATCTGTCCACTCCTGATGCTGTTATGGGCAACCCT
AAGGTGAAGGCTCATGGCAAGAAAGTGCTCGGTGCCTTTAGTGATGGCCTGGCTCACCTGGACAACCTCA
AGGGCACCTTTGCCACACTGAGTGAGCTGCACTGTGACAAGCTGCACGTGGATCCTGAGAACTTCAGGGT
GAGTCTATGGGACCCTTGATGTTTTCTTTCCCCTTCTTTTCTATGGTTAAGTTCATGTCATAGGAAGGGG
ATAAGTAACAGGGTACAGTTTAGAATGGGAAACAGACGAATGATTGCATCAGTGTGGAAGTCTCAGGATC
GTTTTAGTTTCTTTTATTTGCTGTTCATAACAATTGTTTTCTTTTGTTTAATTCTTGCTTTCTTTTTTTT
TCTTCTCCGCAATTTTTACTATTATACTTAATGCCTTAACATTGTGTATAACAAAAGGAAATATCTCTGA
GATACATTAAGTAACTTAAAAAAAAAACTTTACACAGTCTGCCTAGTACATTACTATTTGGAATATATGT
GTGCTTATTTGCATATTCATAATCTCCCTACTTTATTTTCTTTTATTTTTAATTGATACATAATCATTAT
ACATATTTATGGGTTAAAGTGTAATGTTTTAATATGTGTACACATATTGACCAAATCAGGGTAATTTTGC
ATTTGTAATTTTAAAAAATGCTTTCTTCTTTTAATATACTTTTTTGTTTATCTTATTTCTAATACTTTCC
CTAATCTCTTTCTTTCAGGGCAATAATGATACAATGTATCATGCCTCTTTGCACCATTCTAAAGAATAAC
AGTGATAATTTCTGGGTTAAGGCAATAGCAATATTTCTGCATATAAATATTTCTGCATATAAATTGTAAC
TGATGTAAGAGGTTTCATATTGCTAATAGCAGCTACAATCCAGCTACCATTCTGCTTTTATTTTATGGTT
GGGATAAGGCTGGATTATTCTGAGTCCAAGCTAGGCCCTTTTGCTAATCATGTTCATACCTCTTATCTTC
CTCCCACAGCTCCTGGGCAACGTGCTGGTCTGTGTGCTGGCCCATCACTTTGGCAAAGAATTCACCCCAC
CAGTGCAGGCTGCCTATCAGAAAGTGGTGGCTGGTGTGGCTAATGCCCTGGCCCACAAGTATCACTAAGC
GGCCGCTCGCTTTCTTGCTGTCCAATTTCTATTAAAGGTTCCTTTGTTCCCTAAGTCCAACTACTAAACT
GGGGGATATTATGAAGGGCCTCGAGTAGGGTCATGAAGGTTTTTCTTTTCCTGAGAAAACAACACGTATT
GTTTTCTCAGGTTTTGCTTTTTGGCCTTTTTCTAGCTTAAAAAAAAAAAAAGGAAAAGATGCTGGTGGTT
GGCACTCCTGGTTTCCAGGACGGGGTTCAAATCCCTGCGGCGTCTTTGCTTTGACTCTCGAGGCTGATCA
GCCTCGACTGTGCCTTCTAGTTGCCAGCCATCTGTTGTTTGCCCCTCCCCCGTGCCTTCCTTGACCCTGG
AAGGTGCCACTCCCACTGTCCTTTCCTAATAAAATGAGGAAATTGCATCGCATTGTCTGAGTAGGTGTCA
TTCTATTCTGGGGGGTGGGGTGGGGCAGGACAGCAAGGGGGAGGATTGGGAAGACAATAGCAGGCATGCT
GGGGATGCGGTGGGCTCTATGGCTTCTGAGGCGGAAAGAACCAGCTGGGGCTCTAGGGGGTATCCCC
[124 nt withheld, positions 12738-12861]
C
[91 nt withheld, positions 12863-12953]
AGGGTGATGGTTCACGTAGGTACGCTAGCACCGTTGGTTTCCGTAGTGTAGTGGTTATCACGTTCGCCTA
ACACGCGAAAGGTCCCCGGTTCGAAACCGGGCACTACAAACCAACAACGCTGGTACCCCTAGAAGTTCCT
ATTCCGAAGTTCCTATTCTCTAGAAAGTATAGGAACTTCCTTGGCCAAAAAGCCTGAACTCACCGCGACG
TCTGTCGAGAAGTTTCTGATCGAAAAGTTCGACAGCGTCTCCGACCTGATGCAGCTCTCGGAGGGCGAAG
AATCTCGTGCTTTCAGCTTCGATGTAGGAGGGCGTGGATATGTCCTGCGGGTAAATAGCTGCGCCGATGG
TTTCTACAAAGATCGTTATGTTTATCGGCACTTTGCATCGGCCGCGCTCCCGATTCCGGAAGTGCTTGAC
ATTGGGGAATTCAGCGAGAGCCTGACCTATTGCATCTCCCGCCGTGCACAGGGTGTCACGTTGCAAGACC
TGCCTGAAACCGAACTGCCCGCTGTTCTGCAGCCGGTCGCGGAGGCCATGGATGCGATCGCTGCGGCCGA
TCTTAGCCAGACGAGCGGGTTCGGCCCATTCGGACCGCAAGGAATCGGTCAATACACTACATGGCGTGAT
TTCATATGCGCGATTGCTGATCCCCATGTGTATCACTGGCAAACTGTGATGGACGACACCGTCAGTGCGT
CCGTCGCGCAGGCTCTCGATGAGCTGATGCTTTGGGCCGAGGACTGCCCCGAAGTCCGGCACCTCGTGCA
CGCGGATTTCGGCTCCAACAATGTCCTGACGGACAATGGCCGCATAACAGCGGTCATTGACTGGAGCGAG
GCGATGTTCGGGGATTCCCAATACGAGGTCGCCAACATCTTCTTCTGGAGGCCGTGGTTGGCTTGTATGG
AGCAGCAGACGCGCTACTTCGAGCGGAGGCATCCGGAGCTTGCAGGATCGCCGCGGCTCCGGGCGTATAT
GCTCCGCATTGGTCTTGACCAACTCTATCAGAGCTTGGTTGACGGCAATTTCGATGATGCAGCTTGGGCG
CAGGGTCGATGCGACGCAATCGTCCGATCCGGAGCCGGGACTGTCGGGCGTACACAAATCGCCCGCAGAA
GCGCGGCCGTCTGGACCGATGGCTGTGTAGAAGTACTCGCCGATAGTGGAAACCGACGCCCCAGCACTCG
TCCGAGGGCAAAGGAATAGCACGTACTACGAGATTTCGATTCCACCGCCGCCTTCTATGAAAGGTTGGGC
TTCGGAATCGTTTTCCGGGACGCCGGCTGGATGATCCTCCAGCGCGGGGATCTCATGCTGGAGTTCTTCG
CCCACCCCAACTTGTTTATTGCAGCTTATAATGGTTACAAATAAAGCAATAGCATCACAAATTTCACAAA
TAAAGCATTTTTTTCACTGCATTCTAGTTGTGGTTTGTCCAAACTCATCAATGTATCTTATCATGTCTGT
ATACCGTCGACAGGTGGCACTTTTCGGGGAAATGTGCGCGGAACCCCTATTTGTTTATTTTTCTAAATAC
ATTCAAATATGTATCCGCTCATGAGACAATAACCCTGATAAATGCTTCAATAATATTGAAAAAGGAAGAG
TATGAGTATTCAACATTTCCGTGTCGCCCTTATTCCCTTTTTTGCGGCATTTTGCCTTCCTGTTTTTGCT
CACCCAGAAACGCTGGTGAAAGTAAAAGATGCTGAAGATCAGTTGGGTGCACGAGTGGGTTACATCGAAC
TGGATCTCAACAGCGGTAAGATCCTTGAGAGTTTTCGCCCCGAAGAACGTTTTCCAATGATGAGCACTTT
TAAAGTTCTGCTATGTGGCGCGGTATTATCCCGTATTGACGCCGGGCAAGAGCAACTCGGTCGCCGCATA
CACTATTCTCAGAATGACTTGGTTGAGTACTCACCAGTCACAGAAAAGCATCTTACGGATGGCATGACAG
TAAGAGAATTATGCAGTGCTGCCATAACCATGAGTGATAACACTGCGGCCAACTTACTTCTGACAACGAT
CGGAGGACCGAAGGAGCTAACCGCTTTTTTGCACAACATGGGGGATCATGTAACTCGCCTTGATCGTTGG
GAACCGGAGCTGAATGAAGCCATACCAAACGACGAGCGTGACACCACGATGCCTGTAGCAATGGCAACAA
CGTTGCGCAAACTATTAACTGGCGAACTACTTACTCTAGCTTCCCGGCAACAATTAATAGACTGGATGGA
GGCGGATAAAGTTGCAGGACCACTTCTGCGCTCGGCCCTTCCGGCTGGCTGGTTTATTGCTGATAAATCT
GGAGCCGGTGAGCGTGGGTCTCGCGGTATCATTGCAGCACTGGGGCCAGATGGTAAGCCCTCCCGTATCG
TAGTTATCTACACGACGGGGAGTCAGGCAACTATGGATGAACGAAATAGACAGATCGCTGAGATAGGTGC
CTCACTGATTAAGCATTGGTAACTGTCAGACCAAGTTTACTCATATATACTTTAGATTGATTTAAA
